>Addgene plasmid #175465 | MSNA-c000 | addgene full sequence | sequence record 353148 | Addgene NGS Result
CTAGAAATAATTTTGTTTAACTTTAAGAAGGAGATATACATATGCACCATCATCATCATCATTCTTCTGG
TGTAGATCTGGGTACCGAGAACCTGTACTTCCAATCCATGCCCAAAACGATCAGTGTGCGTGTGACCACC
ATGGATGCAGAGCTGGAGTTTGCCATCCAGCCCAACACCACCGGGAAGCAGCTATTTGACCAGGTGGTGA
AAACTATTGGCTTGAGGGAAGTTTGGTTCTTTGGTCTGCAGTACCAGGACACTAAAGGTTTCTCCACCTG
GCTGAAACTCAATAAGAAGGTGACTGCCCAGGATGTGCGGAAGGAAAGCCCCCTGCTCTTTAAGTTCCGT
GCCAAGTTCTACCCTGAGGATGTGTCCGAGGAATTGATTCAGGACATCACTCAGCGCCTGTTCTTTCTGC
AAGTGAAAGAGGGCATTCTCAATGATGATATTTACTGCCCGCCTGAGACCGCTGTGCTGCTGGCCTCGTA
TGCTGTCCAGTCTAAGTATGGCGACTTCAATAAGGAAGTGCATAAGTCTGGCTACCTGGCCGGAGACAAG
TTGCTCCCGCAGAGAGTCCTGGAACAGCACAAACTCAACAAGGACCAGTGGGAGGAGCGGATCCAGGTGT
GGCATGAGGAACACCGTGGCATGCTCAGGGAGGATGCTGTCCTGGAATATCTGAAGATTGCTCAAGATCT
GGAGATGTATGGTGTGAACTACTTCAGCATCAAGAACAAGAAAGGCTCAGAGCTGTGGCTGGGGGTGGAT
GCCCTGGGTCTCAACATCTATGAGCAGAATGACAGACTAACTCCCAAGATAGGCTTCCCCTGGAGTGAAA
TCAGGAACATCTCTTTCAATGATAAGAAATTTGTCATCAAGCCCATTGACAAAAAAGCCCCGGACTTCGT
CTTCTATGCTCCCCGGCTGCGGATTAACAAGCGGATCTTGGCCTTGTGCATGGGGAACCATGAACTATAC
ATGCGCCGTCGCAAGCCTGATACCATTGAGGTGCAGCAGATGAAGGCACAGGCCCGGGAGGAGAAGCACC
AGAAGCAGATGGAGCGTGCTATGCTGGAAAATGAGAAGAAGAAGCGTGAAATGGCAGAGAAGGAGAAAGA
GAAGATTGAACGGGAGAAGGAGGAGCTGATGGAGAGGCTGAAGCAGATCGAGGAACAGACTAAGAAGGCT
CAGCAAGAACTGGAAGAACAGACCCGTAGGGCTCTGGAACTTGAGCAGGAACGGAAGCGTGCCCAGAGCG
AGGCTGAAAAGCTGGCCAAGGAGCGTCAAGAAGCTGAAGAGGCCAAGGAGGCCTTGCTGCAGGCCTCCCG
GGACCAGAAAAAGACTCAGGAACAGCTGGCCTTGGAAATGGCAGAGCTGACAGCTCGAATCTCCCAGCTG
GAGATGGCCCGACAGAAGAAGGAGAGTGAGGCTGTGGAGTGGCAGCAGAAGGCCCAGATGGTACAGGAAG
ACTTGGAGAAGACCCGTGCTGAGCTGAAGACTGCCATGAGTACACCTCATGTGGCAGAGCCTGCTGAGAA
TGAGCAGGATGAGCAGGATGAGAATGGG
[270 nt withheld, positions 1569-1838]
TGACAGTAAAGGTGGATACGGATCCGAATTCGAGCTCCGTCGACAAGCTTGCGGCCGCACTCGAGCACCA
CCACCACCACCACTGAGATCCGGCTGCTAACAAAGCCCGAAAGGAAGCTGAGTTGGCTGCTGCCACCGCT
GAGCAATAACTAGCATAACCCCTTGGGGCCTCTAAACGGGTCTTGAGGGGTTTTTTGCTGAAAGGAGGAA
CTATATCCGGATTGGCGAATGGG
[124 nt withheld, positions 2072-2195]
C
[91 nt withheld, positions 2197-2287]
A
[49 nt withheld, positions 2289-2337]
CCTTTGACGTTGGAGTCCACGTTCTTT
[37 nt withheld, positions 2365-2401]
ACCCTATCTCGGTCTATTCTTTTGATTTATAAGGGATTTTGCCGATTTCGGCCTATTGGTTAAAAAATGA
GCTGATTTAACAAAAATTTAACGCGAATTTTAACAAAATATTAACGCTTACAATTTAGGTGGCACTTTTC
GGGGAAATGTGCGCGGAACCCCTATTTGTTTATTTTTCTAAATACATTCAAATATGTATCCGCTCATGAA
TTAATTCTTAGAAAAACTCATCGAGCATCAAATGAAACTGCAATTTATTCATATCAGGATTATCAATACC
ATATTTTTGAAAAAGCCGTTTCTGTAATGAAGGAGAAAACTCACCGAGGCAGTTCCATAGGATGGCAAGA
TCCTGGTATCGGTCTGCGATTCCGACTCGTCCAACATCAATACAACCTATTAATTTCCCCTCGTCAAAAA
TAAGGTTATCAAGTGAGAAATCACCATGAGTGACGACTGAATCCGGTGAGAATGGCAAAAGTTTATGCAT
TTCTTTCCAGACTTGTTCAACAGGCCAGCCATTACGCTCGTCATCAAAATCACTCGCATCAACCAAACCG
TTATTCATTCGTGATTGCGCCTGAGCGAGACGAAATACGCGATCGCTGTTAAAAGGACAATTACAAACAG
GAATCGAATGCAACCGGCGCAGGAACACTGCCAGCGCATCAACAATATTTTCACCTGAATCAGGATATTC
TTCTAATACCTGGAATGCTGTTTTCCCGGGGATCGCAGTGGTGAGTAACCATGCATCATCAGGAGTACGG
ATAAAATGCTTGATGGTCGGAAGAGGCATAAATTCCGTCAGCCAGTTTAGTCTGACCATCTCATCTGTAA
CATCATTGGCAACGCTACCTTTGCCATGTTTCAGAAACAACTCTGGCGCATCGGGCTTCCCATACAATCG
ATAGATTGTCGCACCTGATTGCCCGACATTATCGCGAGCCCATTTATACCCATATAAATCAGCATCCATG
TTGGAATTTAATCGCGGCCTAGAGCAAGACGTTTCCCGTTGAATATGGCTCATAACACCCCTTGTATTAC
TGTTTATGTAAGCAGACAGTTTTATTGTTCATGACCAAAATCCCTTAACGTGAGTTTTCGTTCCACTGAG
CGTCAGACCCCGTAGAAAAGATCAAAGGATCTTCTTGAGATCCTTTTTTTCTGCGCGTAATCTGCTGCTT
GCAAACAAAAAAACCACCGCTACCAGCGGTGGTTTGTTTGCCGGATCAAGAGCTACCAACTCTTTTTCCG
AAGGTAACTGGCTTCAGCAGAGCGCAGATACCAAATACTGTCCTTCTAGTGTAGCCGTAGTTAGGCCACC
ACTTCAAGAACTCTGTAGCACCGCCTACATACCTCGCTCTGCTAATCCTGTTACCAGTGGCTGCTGCCAG
TGGCGATAAGTCGTGTCTTACCGGGTTGGACTCAAGACGATAGTTACCGGATAAGGCGCAGCGGTCGGGC
TGAACGGGGGGTTCGTGCACACAGCCCAGCTTGGAGCGAACGACCTACACCGAACTGAGATACCTACAGC
GTGAGCTATGAGAAAGCGCCACGCTTCCCGAAGGGAGAAAGGCGGACAGGTATCCGGTAAGCGGCAGGGT
CGGAACAGGAGAGCGCACGAGGGAGCTTCCAGGGGGAAACGCCTGGTATCTTTATAGTCCTGTCGGGTTT
CGCCACCTCTGACTTGAGCGTCGATTTTTGTGATGCTCGTCAGGGGGGCGGAGCCTATGGAAAAACGCCA
GCAACGCGGCCTTTTTACGGTTCCTGGCCTTTTGCTGGCCTTTTGCTCACATGTTCTTTCCTGCGTTATC
CCCTGATTCTGTGGATAACCGTATTACCGCCTTTGAGTGAGCTGATACCGCTCGCCGCAGCCGAACGACC
GAGCGCAGCGAGTCAGTGAGCGAGGAAGCGGAAGAGCGCCTGATGCGGTATTTTCTCCTTACGCATCTGT
GCGGTATTTCACACCGCAATGGTGCACTCTCAGTACAATCTGCTCTGATGCCGCATAGTTAAGCCAGTAT
ACACTCCGCTATCGCTACGTGACTGGGTCATGGCTGCGCCCCGACACCCGCCAACACCCGCTGACGCGCC
CTGACGGGCTTGTCTGCTCCCGGCATCCGCTTACAGACAAGCTGTGACCGTCTCCGGGAGCTGCATGTGT
CAGAGGTTTTCACCGTCATCACCGAAACGCGCGAGGCAGCTGCGGTAAAGCTCATCAGCGTGGTCGTGAA
GCGATTCACAGATGTCTGCCTGTTCATCCGCGTCCAGCTCGTTGAGTTTCTCCAGAAGCGTTAATGTCTG
GCTTCTGATAAAGCGGGCCATGTTAAGGGCGGTTTTTTCCTGTTTGGTCACTGATGCCTCCGTGTAAGGG
GGATTTCTGTTCATGGGGGTAATGATACCGATGAAACGAGAGAGGATGCTCACGATACGGGTTACTGATG
ATGAACATGCCCGGTTACTGGAACGTTGTGAGGGTAAACAACTGGCGGTATGGATGCGGCGGGACCAGAG
AAAAATCACTCAGGGTCAATGCCAGCGCTTCGTTAATACAGATGTAGGTGTTCCACAGGGTAGCCAGCAG
CATCCTGCGATGCAGATCCGGAACATAATGGTGCAGGGCGCTGACTTCCGCGTTTCCAGACTTTACGAAA
CACGGAAACCGAAGACCATTCATGTTGTTGCTCAGGTCGCAGACGTTTTGCAGCAGCAGTCGCTTCACGT
TCGCTCGCGTATCGGTGATTCATTCTGCTAACCAGTAAGGCAACCCCGCCAGCCTAGCCGGGTCCTCAAC
GACAGGAGCACGATCATGCGCACCCGTGGGGCCGCCATGCCGGCGATAATGGCCTGCTTCTCGCCGAAAC
GTTTGGTGGCGGGACCAGTGACGAAGGCTTGAGCGAGGGCGTGCAAGATTCCGAATACCGCAAGCGACAG
GCCGATCATCGTCGCGCTCCAGCGAAAGCGGTCCTCGCCGAAAATGACCCAGAGCGCTGCCGGCACCTGT
CCTACGAGTTGCATGATAAAGAAGACAGTCATAAGTGCGGCGACGATAGTCATGCCCCGCGCCCACCGGA
AGGAGCTGACTGGGTTGAAGGCTCTCAAGGGCATCGGTCGAGATCCCGGTGCCTAATGAGTGAGCTAACT
TACATTAATTGCGTTGCGCTCACTGCCCGCTTTCCAGTCGGGAAACCTGTCGTGCCAGCTGCATTAATGA
ATCGGCCAACGCGCGGGGAGAGGCGGTTTGCGTATTGGGCGCCAGGGTGGTTTTTCTTTTCACCAGTGAG
ACGGGCAACAGCTGATTGCCCTTCACCGCCTGGCCCTGAGAGAGTTGCAGCAAGCGGTCCACGCTGGTTT
GCCCCAGCAGGCGAAAATCCTGTTTGATGGTGGTTAACGGCGGGATATAACATGAGCTGTCTTCGGTATC
GTCGTATCCCACTACCGAGATATCCGCACCAACGCGCAGCCCGGACTCGGTAATGGCGCGCATTGCGCCC
AGCGCCATCTGATCGTTGGCAACCAGCATCGCAGTGGGAACGATGCCCTCATTCAGCATTTGCATGGTTT
GTTGAAAACCGGACATGGCACTCCAGTCGCCTTCCCGTTCCGCTATCGGCTGAATTTGATTGCGAGTGAG
ATATTTATGCCAGCCAGCCAGACGCAGACGCGCCGAGACAGAACTTAATGGGCCCGCTAACAGCGCGATT
TGCTGGTGACCCAATGCGACCAGATGCTCCACGCCCAGTCGCGTACCGTCTTCATGGGAGAAAATAATAC
TGTTGATGGGTGTCTGGTCAGAGACATCAAGAAATAACGCCGGAACATTAGTGCAGGCAGCTTCCACAGC
AATGGCATCCTGGTCATCCAGCGGATAGTTAATGATCAGCCCACTGACGCGTTGCGCGAGAAGATTGTGC
ACCGCCGCTTTACAGGCTTCGACGCCGCTTCGTTCTACCATCGACACCACCACGCTGGCACCCAGTTGAT
CGGCGCGAGATTTAATCGCCGCGACAATTTGCGACGGCGCGTGCAGGGCCAGACTGGAGGTGGCAACGCC
AATCAGCAACGACTGTTTGCCCGCCAGTTGTTGTGCCACGCGGTTGGGAATGTAATTCAGCTCCGCCATC
GCCGCTTCCACTTTTTCCCGCGTTTTCGCAGAAACGTGGCTGGCCTGGTTCACCACGCGGGAAACGGTCT
GATAAGAGACACCGGCATACTCTGCGACATCGTATAACGTTACTGGTTTCACATTCACCACCCTGAATTG
ACTCTCTTCCGGGCGCTATCATGCCATACCGCGAAAGGTTTTGCGCCATTCGATGGTGTCCGGGATCTCG
ACGCTCTCCCTTATGCGACTCCTGCATTAGGAAGCAGCCCAGTAGTAGGTTGAGGCCGTTGAGCACCGCC
GCCGCAAGGAATGGTGCATGCAAGGAGATGGCGCCCAACAGTCCCCCGGCCACGGGGCCTGCCACCATAC
CCACGCCGAAACAAGCGCTCATGAGCCCGAAGTGGCGAGCCCGATCTTCCCCATCGGTGATGTCGGCGAT
ATAGGCGCCAGCAACCGCACCTGTGGCGCCGGTGATGCCGGCCACGATGCGTCCGGCGTAGAGGATCGAG
ATCTCGATCCCGCGAAATTAATACGACTCACTATAGGGGAATTGTGAGCGGATAACAATTCCCCT
Features (pLannotate 1.2.2; 19 found; start..end, strand, type, name):
     12..34      +  RBS            RBS: efficient ribosome binding site from bacteriophage T7 gene 10 (Olins and Rangwala, 1989)
    108..1838    +  CDS            MSN (sequence partly withheld): MOES_HUMAN - Experimental evidence at protein level: Swiss-Prot protein existence level 1. Ezrin-radixin-moesin (ERM) family protein that connects the actin cytoskeleton to the plasma membrane and thereby regulates the structure and function of specific domains of the cell cortex. Tethers actin filaments by oscillating between a resting and an activated state providing transient interactions between moesin and the actin cytoskeleton (PubMed:10212266). Once phosphorylated on its C-terminal threonine, moesin is activated leading to interaction with F-actin and cytoskeletal rearrangement (PubMed:
   1904..1921    +  CDS            9xHis (fragment): 9xHis affinity tag
   1931..1980    +  CDS            SET1 (fragment): solubility-enhancement tag derived from T7 phage gene 10B
   1988..2035    +  terminator     T7 terminator: transcription terminator for bacteriophage T7 RNA polymerase
   2072..2500    +  rep_origin     f1 ori (sequence partly withheld): f1 bacteriophage origin of replication; arrow indicates direction of (+) strand synthesis
   2553..2610    +  promoter       AmpR promoter (fragment): bla
   2619..3434    -  CDS            KanR: aminoglycoside phosphotransferase; aph(3')-Ia; confers resistance to kanamycin in bacteria or G418 (Geneticin®) in eukaryotes
   3556..4144    +  rep_origin     ori: high-copy-number ColE1/pMB1/pBR322/pUC origin of replication
   4330..4469    -  misc_feature   bom: basis of mobility region from pBR322
   4571..4762    -  CDS            rop: Rop protein, which maintains plasmids at low copy number; rop
   4779..5159    +  CDS            YPB1_ECOLX: Protein predicted: Swiss-Prot protein existence level 4. From Escherichia coli.
   5231..5522    -  CDS            TcR (fragment): tetracycline efflux protein; tet; confers resistance to tetracycline
   5537..5558    -  protein_bind   CAP binding site: CAP binding activates transcription in the presence of cAMP. E. coli catabolite activator protein
   5571..6653    -  CDS            lacI: lac repressor; lacI; The lac repressor binds to the lac operator to inhibit transcription in E. coli. This inhibition can be relieved by adding lactose or isopropyl-β-D-thiogalactopyranoside (IPTG).
   6654..6731    -  promoter       lacI promoter: lacI
   6739..7018    -  CDS            TcR (fragment): tetracycline efflux protein; tet; confers resistance to tetracycline
   7040..7058    +  promoter       T7 promoter: promoter for bacteriophage T7 RNA polymerase
   7059..7083    +  protein_bind   lac operator: The lac repressor binds to the lac operator to inhibit transcription in E. coli. This inhibition can be relieved by adding lactose or isopropyl-β-D-thiogalactopyranoside (IPTG). lac repressor encoded by lacI
