[The description below was written by a language model from this plasmid's Addgene catalogue record and pLannotate feature annotations shown in this document.]
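Description:
MSNA-c000 is a bacterial expression plasmid built on the pNIC28-Bsa4 backbone, a pET-style vector, carrying the complete coding sequence of human moesin (MSN, residues M1 to M577). The 7,086 nt plasmid is propagated in E. coli under kanamycin selection, conferred by an aph(3')-Ia aminoglycoside phosphotransferase gene, and replicates from a ColE1/pMB1-type origin. The catalogue lists it as high copy, although the feature table also shows the rop gene and the bom mobility region inherited from pBR322, elements usually associated with moderated copy number. An f1 origin and short remnants of a tetracycline resistance gene are also present as backbone leftovers.

The insert was introduced by ligation-independent cloning and sits downstream of a T7 promoter fused to a lac operator, with the efficient T7 gene 10 ribosome binding site and a T7 terminator closing the transcription unit. A plasmid-borne lacI gene supplies repressor, so expression is held off until induction with IPTG in a host that provides T7 RNA polymerase; the depositor notes use of a BL21(DE3) derivative carrying a rare-codon tRNA plasmid. According to the catalogue, moesin is produced with an N-terminal His6 tag followed by a TEV protease site, allowing metal-affinity purification and subsequent tag removal. This tag is not itself annotated in the feature table, which instead marks a His-tag fragment and a T7 gene 10B-derived fragment downstream of the moesin CDS; these look like vector sequence, and the record does not indicate that they are translated. Moesin is an ezrin-radixin-moesin family protein linking the actin cytoskeleton to the plasma membrane, and the construct serves to produce the recombinant full-length protein in bacteria.
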