Addgene plasmid #175465: MSNA-c000
Purpose: Protein expression in bacterial cells. Entire CDS, M1-M577
Depositing lab: Opher Gileadi. Depositing organization: University of Oxford.
Backbone
  Vector backbone: pNIC28-Bsa4
  Vector type: Bacterial Expression
Growth in bacteria
  Bacterial resistance: Kanamycin, 50 μg/mL
  Growth temperature: 37°C
  Growth strain: DH5alpha
  Copy number: High Copy
Gene/Insert
  Gene/Insert name: MSN (alt name: HEL70|IMD50)
  Species: H. sapiens (human)
  Entrez Gene: MSN (a.k.a. HEL70, IMD50)
  Tag / fusion protein: His6-TEV (N terminal on insert)
  Cloning method: Ligation Independent Cloning
Terms and licenses: Academic/Nonprofit Terms; Industry Terms: Not Available to Industry
Depositor comments: Ligation-independent cloning 5' site GTACTTCCAATCCAT; 3' site TATCCACCTTTACT. Gileadi lab uses BL21(DE3)-R3-pRARE2 cells for expression.
How to cite: MSNA-c000 was a gift from Opher Gileadi (Addgene plasmid # 175465 ; http://n2t.net/addgene:175465 ; RRID:Addgene_175465)
