>Addgene plasmid #175465 | MSNA-c000 | depositor partial sequence | sequence record 340371 | Coding sequence (including tags)
CATATGCACCATCATCATCATCATTCTTCTGGTGTAGATCTGGGTACCGAGAACCTGTACTTCCAATCCA
TGCCCAAAACGATCAGTGTGCGTGTGACCACCATGGATGCAGAGCTGGAGTTTGCCATCCAGCCCAACAC
CACCGGGAAGCAGCTATTTGACCAGGTGGTGAAAACTATTGGCTTGAGGGAAGTTTGGTTCTTTGGTCTG
CAGTACCAGGACACTAAAGGTTTCTCCACCTGGCTGAAACTCAATAAGAAGGTGACTGCCCAGGATGTGC
GGAAGGAAAGCCCCCTGCTCTTTAAGTTCCGTGCCAAGTTCTACCCTGAGGATGTGTCCGAGGAATTGAT
TCAGGACATCACTCAGCGCCTGTTCTTTCTGCAAGTGAAAGAGGGCATTCTCAATGATGATATTTACTGC
CCGCCTGAGACCGCTGTGCTGCTGGCCTCGTATGCTGTCCAGTCTAAGTATGGCGACTTCAATAAGGAAG
TGCATAAGTCTGGCTACCTGGCCGGAGACAAGTTGCTCCCGCAGAGAGTCCTGGAACAGCACAAACTCAA
CAAGGACCAGTGGGAGGAGCGGATCCAGGTGTGGCATGAGGAACACCGTGGCATGCTCAGGGAGGATGCT
GTCCTGGAATATCTGAAGATTGCTCAAGATCTGGAGATGTATGGTGTGAACTACTTCAGCATCAAGAACA
AGAAAGGCTCAGAGCTGTGGCTGGGGGTGGATGCCCTGGGTCTCAACATCTATGAGCAGAATGACAGACT
AACTCCCAAGATAGGCTTCCCCTGGAGTGAAATCAGGAACATCTCTTTCAATGATAAGAAATTTGTCATC
AAGCCCATTGACAAAAAAGCCCCGGACTTCGTCTTCTATGCTCCCCGGCTGCGGATTAACAAGCGGATCT
TGGCCTTGTGCATGGGGAACCATGAACTATACATGCGCCGTCGCAAGCCTGATACCATTGAGGTGCAGCA
GATGAAGGCACAGGCCCGGGAGGAGAAGCACCAGAAGCAGATGGAGCGTGCTATGCTGGAAAATGAGAAG
AAGAAGCGTGAAATGGCAGAGAAGGAGAAAGAGAAGATTGAACGGGAGAAGGAGGAGCTGATGGAGAGGC
TGAAGCAGATCGAGGAACAGACTAAGAAGGCTCAGCAAGAACTGGAAGAACAGACCCGTAGGGCTCTGGA
ACTTGAGCAGGAACGGAAGCGTGCCCAGAGCGAGGCTGAAAAGCTGGCCAAGGAGCGTCAAGAAGCTGAA
GAGGCCAAGGAGGCCTTGCTGCAGGCCTCCCGGGACCAGAAAAAGACTCAGGAACAGCTGGCCTTGGAAA
TGGCAGAGCTGACAGCTCGAATCTCCCAGCTGGAGATGGCCCGACAGAAGAAGGAGAGTGAGGCTGTGGA
GTGGCAGCAGAAGGCCCAGATGGTACAGGAAGACTTGGAGAAGACCCGTGCTGAGCTGAAGACTGCCATG
AGTACACCTCATGTGGCAGAGCCTGCTGAGAATGAGCAGGATGAGCAGGATGAGAATGGG
[270 nt withheld, positions 1531-1800]
TGACAGTAAAGGTGGATACGGATCCGAA
